>Addgene plasmid #183694 | pCRISPRa_CHO-Bip_gRNA1 | addgene full sequence | sequence record 390364 | Addgene NGS Result
GGGTAGGGGAGGCGCTTTTCCCAAGGCAGTCTGGAGCATGCGCTTTAGCAGCCCCGCTGGGCACTTGGCG
CTACACAAGTGGCCTCTGGCCTCGCACACATTCCACATCCACCGGTAGGCGCCAACCGGCTCCGTTCTTT
GGTGGCCCCTTCGCGCCACCTTCTACTCCTCCCCTAGTCAGGAAGTTCCCCCCCGCCCCGCAGCTCGCGT
CGTGCAGGACGTGACAAATGGAAGTAGCACGTCTCACTAGTCTCGTGCAGATGGACAGCACCGCTGAGCA
ATGGAAGCGGGTAGGCCTTTGGGGCAGCGGCCAATAGCAGCTTTGCTCCTTCGCTTTCTGGGCTCAGAGG
CTGGGAAGGGGTGGGTCCGGGGGCGGGCTCAGGGGCGGGCTCAGGGGCGGGGCGGGCGCCCGAAGGTCCT
CCGGAGGCCCGGCATTCTGCACGCTTCAAAAGCGCACGTCTGCCGCGCTGTTCTCCTCTTCCTCATCTCC
GGGCCTTTCGACCTGCATCCATCTAGATCTCGAGCAGCTGAAGCTTACCATGACCGAGTACAAGCCCACG
GTGCGCCTCGCCACCCGCGACGACGTCCCCAGGGCCGTACGCACCCTCGCCGCCGCGTTCGCCGACTACC
CCGCCACGCGCCACACCGTCGATCCGGACCGCCACATCGAGCGGGTCACCGAGCTGCAAGAACTCTTCCT
CACGCGCGTCGGGCTCGACATCGGCAAGGTGTGGGTCGCGGACGACGGCGCCGCGGTGGCGGTCTGGACC
ACGCCGGAGAGCGTCGAAGCGGGGGCGGTGTTCGCCGAGATCGGCCCGCGCATGGCCGAGTTGAGCGGTT
CCCGGCTGGCCGCGCAGCAACAGATGGAAGGCCTCCTGGCGCCGCACCGGCCCAAGGAGCCCGCGTGGTT
CCTGGCCACCGTCGGCGTCTCGCCCGACCACCAGGGCAAGGGTCTGGGCAGCGCCGTCGTGCTCCCCGGA
GTGGAGGCGGCCGAGCGCGCCGGGGTGCCCGCCTTCCTGGAGACCTCCGCGCCCCGCAACCTCCCCTTCT
ACGAGCGGCTCGGCTTCACCGTCACCGCCGACGTCGAGGTGCCCGAAGGACCGCGCACCTGGTGCATGAC
CCGCAAGCCCGGTGCCGGCGGCGGGTCCGGAGGAGAGGGCAGAGGAAGTCTCCTAACATGCGGTGACGTG
GAGGAGAATCCTGGCCCAATGAGCGAGCTGATTAAGGAGAACATGCACATGAAGCTGTACATGGAGGGCA
CCGTGGACAACCATCACTTCAAGTGCACATCCGAGGGCGAAGGCAAGCCCTACGAGGGCACCCAGACCAT
GAGAATCAAGGTGGTCGAGGGCGGCCCTCTCCCCTTCGCCTTCGACATCCTGGCTACTAGCTTCCTCTAC
GGCAGCAAGACCTTCATCAACCACACCCAGGGCATCCCCGACTTCTTCAAGCAGTCCTTCCCTGAGGGCT
TCACATGGGAGAGAGTCACCACATACGAGGACGGGGGCGTGCTGACCGCTACCCAGGACACCAGCCTCCA
GGACGGCTGCCTCATCTACAACGTCAAGATCAGAGGGGTGAACTTCACATCCAACGGCCCTGTGATGCAG
AAGAAAACACTCGGCTGGGAGGCCTTCACCGAGACGCTGTACCCCGCTGACGGCGGCCTGGAAGGCAGAA
ACGACATGGCCCTGAAGCTCGTGGGCGGGAGCCATCTGATCGCAAACATCAAGACCACATATAGATCCAA
GAAACCCGCTAAGAACCTCAAGATGCCTGGCGTCTACTATGTGGACTACAGACTGGAAAGAATCAAGGAG
GCCAACAACGAGACCTACGTCGAGCAGCACGAGGTGGCAGTGGCCAGATACTGCGACCTCCCTAGCAAAC
TGGGGCACAAGCTTAATTGAGCGGCCGCTAGGTACCTTTAAGACCAATGACTTACAAGGCAGCTGTAGAT
CTTAGCCACTTTTTAAAAGAAAAGGGGGGACTGGAAGGGCTAATTCACTCCCAAAGAAGTCAAGATCTGC
TTTTTGCCTGTACTGGGTCTCTCTGGTTAGACCAGAGTCTCTCTGGTTAGACCAGATCTGAGCCTGGGAG
CTCTCTGGCTAACTAGGGAACCCACTGCTTAAGCCTCAATAAAGCTTGCCTTGAGTGCTTCAAGTAGTGT
GTGCCCGTCTGTTGTGTGACTCTGGTAACTAGAGATCCCTCAGACCCTTTTAGTCAGTGTGGAAAATCTC
TAGCAGTTTAAACCCGCTGATCAGCCTCGACTGTGCCTTCTAGTTGCCAGCCATCTGTTGTTTGCCCCTC
CCCCGTGCCTTCCTTGACCCTGGAAGGTGCCACTCCCACTGTCCTTTCCTAATAAAATGAGGAAATTGCA
TCGCATTGTCTGAGTAGGTGTCATTCTATTCTGGGGGGTGGGGTGGGGCAGGACAGCAAGGGGGAGGATT
GGGAAGTCAATAGCAGGCATGCTGGGGATGCGGTGGGCTCTATGGGCGGCCGTTAATGATATCTATAACA
AGAAAATATATATATAATAAGTTATCACGTAAGTAGAACATGAAATAACAATATAATTATCGTATGAGTT
AAATCTTAAAAGTCACGTAAAAGATAATCATGCGTCATTTTGACTCACGCGGTCGTTATAGTTCAAAATC
AGTGACACTTACCGCATTGACAAGCACGCCTCACGGGAGCTCCAAGCGGCGACTGAGATGTCCTAAATGC
ACAGCGACGGATTCGCGCTATTTAGAAAGAGAGAGCAATATTTCAAGAATGCATGCGTCAATTTTACGCA
GACTATCTTTCTAGGGTTAAATTAAGCTTTTGTTCCCTTTAGTGAGGGTTAATTGCGCGCTTGGCGTAAT
CATGGTCATAGCTGTTTCCTGTGTGAAATTGTTATCCGCTCACAATTCCACACAACATACGAGCCGGGAG
CATAAAGTGTAAAGCCTGGGGTGCCTAATGAGTGAGCTAACTCACATTAATTGCGTTGCGCTCACTGCCC
GCTTTCCAGTCGGGAAACCTGTCGTGCCAGCTGCATTAATGAATCGGCCAACGCGCGGGGAGAGGCGGTT
TGCGTATTGGGCGCTCTTCCGCTTCCTCGCTCACTGACTCGCTGCGCTCGGTCGTTCGGCTGCGGCGAGC
GGTATCAGCTCACTCAAAGGCGGTAATACGGTTATCCACAGAATCAGGGGATAACGCAGGAAAGAACATG
TGAGCAAAAGGCCAGCAAAAGGCCAGGAACCGTAAAAAGGCCGCGTTGCTGGCGTTTTTCCATAGGCTCC
GCCCCCCTGACGAGCATCACAAAAATCGACGCTCAAGTCAGAGGTGGCGAAACCCGACAGGACTATAAAG
ATACCAGGCGTTTCCCCCTGGAAGCTCCCTCGTGCGCTCTCCTGTTCCGACCCTGCCGCTTACCGGATAC
CTGTCCGCCTTTCTCCCTTCGGGAAGCGTGGCGCTTTCTCATAGCTCACGCTGTAGGTATCTCAGTTCGG
TGTAGGTCGTTCGCTCCAAGCTGGGCTGTGTGCACGAACCCCCCGTTCAGCCCGACCGCTGCGCCTTATC
CGGTAACTATCGTCTTGAGTCCAACCCGGTAAGACACGACTTATCGCCACTGGCAGCAGCCACTGGTAAC
AGGATTAGCAGAGCGAGGTATGTAGGCGGTGCTACAGAGTTCTTGAAGTGGTGGCCTAACTACGGCTACA
CTAGAAGAACAGTATTTGGTATCTGCGCTCTGCTGAAGCCAGTTACCTTCGGAAAAAGAGTTGGTAGCTC
TTGATCCGGCAAACAAACCACCGCTGGTAGCGGTGGTTTTTTTGTTTGCAAGCAGCAGATTACGCGCAGA
AAAAAAGGATCTCAAGAAGATCCTTTGATCTTTTCTACGGGGTCTGACGCTCAGTGGAACGAAAACTCAC
GTTAAGGGATTTTGGTCATGAGATTATCAAAAAGGATCTTCACCTAGATCCTTTTAAATTAAAAATGAAG
TTTTAAATCAATCTAAAGTATATATGAGTAAACTTGGTCTGACAGTTACCAATGCTTAATCAGTGAGGCA
CCTATCTCAGCGATCTGTCTATTTCGTTCATCCATAGTTGCCTGACTCCCCGTCGTGTAGATAACTACGA
TACGGGAGGGCTTACCATCTGGCCCCAGTGCTGCAATGATACCGCGAGACCCACGCTCACCGGCTCCAGA
TTTATCAGCAATAAACCAGCCAGCCGGAAGGGCCGAGCGCAGAAGTGGTCCTGCAACTTTATCCGCCTCC
ATCCAGTCTATTAATTGTTGCCGGGAAGCTAGAGTAAGTAGTTCGCCAGTTAATAGTTTGCGCAACGTTG
TTGCCATTGCTACAGGCATCGTGGTGTCACGCTCGTCGTTTGGTATGGCTTCATTCAGCTCCGGTTCCCA
ACGATCAAGGCGAGTTACATGATCCCCCATGTTGTGCAAAAAAGCGGTTAGCTCCTTCGGTCCTCCGATC
GTTGTCAGAAGTAAGTTGGCCGCAGTGTTATCACTCATGGTTATGGCAGCACTGCATAATTCTCTTACTG
TCATGCCATCCGTAAGATGCTTTTCTGTGACTGGTGAGTACTCAACCAAGTCATTCTGAGAATAGTGTAT
GCGGCGACCGAGTTGCTCTTGCCCGGCGTCAATACGGGATAATACCGCGCCACATAGCAGAACTTTAAAA
GTGCTCATCATTGGAAAACGTTCTTCGGGGCGAAAACTCTCAAGGATCTTACCGCTGTTGAGATCCAGTT
CGATGTAACCCACTCGTGCACCCAACTGATCTTCAGCATCTTTTACTTTCACCAGCGTTTCTGGGTGAGC
AAAAACAGGAAGGCAAAATGCCGCAAAAAAGGGAATAAGGGCGACACGGAAATGTTGAATACTCATACTC
TTCCTTTTTCAATATTATTGAAGCATTTATCAGGGTTATTGTCTCATGAGCGGATACATATTTGAATGTA
TTTAGAAAAATAAACAAATAGGGGTTCCGCGCACATTTCCCCGAAAAGTGCCACCTAAATTGTAAGCGTT
AATATTTTGTTAAAATTCGCGTTAAATTTTTGTTAAATCAGCTCATTTTTTAACCAATAGGCCGAAATCG
GCAAAATCCCTTATAAATCAAAAGAATAGACCGAGATAGGGT
[37 nt withheld, positions 5153-5189]
AAAGAACGTGGACTCCAACGTCAAAGG
[49 nt withheld, positions 5217-5265]
T
[91 nt withheld, positions 5267-5357]
G
[124 nt withheld, positions 5359-5482]
CCCATTCGCCATTCAGGCTGCGCAACTGTTGGGAAGGGCGATCGGTGCGGGCCTCTTCGCTATTACGCCA
GCTGGCGAAAGGGGGATGTGCTGCAAGGCGATTAAGTTGGGTAACGCCAGGGTTTTCCCAGTCACGACGT
TGTAAAACGACGGCCAGTGAGCGCGCGTAATACGACTCACTATAGGGCGAATTGACTAGTTATTAATAGT
AATCAATTACGGGGTCATTAGTTCATAGCCCATATATGGAGTTCCGCGTTACATAACTTACGGTAAATGG
CCCGCCTGGCTGACCGCCCAACGACCCCCGCCCATTGACGTCAATAATGACGTATGTTCCCATAGTAACG
CCAATAGGGACTTTCCATTGACGTCAATGGGTGGAGTATTTACGGTAAACTGCCCACTTGGCAGTACATC
AAGTGTATCATATGCCAAGTACGCCCCCTATTGACGTCAATGACGGTAAATGGCCCGCCTGGCATTATGC
CCAGTACATGACCTTATGGGACTTTCCTACTTGGCAGTACATCTACGTATTAGTCATCGCTATTACCATG
GTGATGCGGTTTTGGCAGTACATCAATGGGCGTGGATAGCGGTTTGACTCACGGGGATTTCCAAGTCTCC
ACCCCATTGACGTCAATGGGAGTTTGTTTTGGCACCAAAATCAACGGGACTTTCCAAAATGTCGTAACAA
CTCCGCCCCATTGACGCAAATGGGCGGTAGGCGTGTACGGTGGGAGGTCTATATAAGCAGCGCGTTTTGC
CTGTACTGGGTCTCTCTGGTTAGACCAGATCTGAGCCTGGGAGCTCTCTGGCTAACTAGGGAACCCACTG
CTTAAGCCTCAATAAAGCTTGCCTTGAGTGCTTCAAGTAGTGTGTGCCCGTCTGTTGTGTGACTCTGGTA
ACTAGAGATCCCTCAGACCCTTTTAGTCAGTGTGGAAAATCTCTAGCAGTGGCGCCCGAACAGGGACTTG
AAAGCGAAAGGGAAACCAGAGGAGCTCTCTCGACGCAGGACTCGGCTTGCTGAAGCGCGCACGGCAAGAG
GCGAGGGGCGGCGACTGGTGAGTACGCCAAAAATTTTGACTAGCGGAGGCTAGAAGGAGAGAGATGGGTG
CGAGAGCGTCAGTATTAAGCGGGGGAGAATTAGATCGCGATGGGAAAAAATTCGGTTAAGGCCAGGGGGA
AAGAAAAAATATAAATTAAAACATATAGTATGGGCAAGCAGGGAGCTAGAACGATTCGCAGTTAATCCTG
GCCTGTTAGAAACATCAGAAGGCTGTAGACAAATACTGGGACAGCTACAACCATCCCTTCAGACAGGATC
AGAAGAACTTAGATCATTATATAATACAGTAGCAACCCTCTATTGTGTGCATCAAAGGATAGAGATAAAA
GACACCAAGGAAGCTTTAGACAAGATAGAGGAAGAGCAAAACAAAAGTAAGACCACCGCACAGCAAGCGG
CCGGCCGCTGATCTTCAGACCTGGAGGAGGAGATATGAGGGACAATTGGAGAAGTGAATTATATAAATAT
AAAGTAGTAAAAATTGAACCATTAGGAGTAGCACCCACCAAGGCAAAGAGAAGAGTGGTGCAGAGAGAAA
AAAGAGCAGTGGGAATAGGAGCTTTGTTCCTTGGGTTCTTGGGAGCAGCAGGAAGCACTATGGGCGCAGC
GTCAATGACGCTGACGGTACAGGCCAGACAATTATTGTCTGGTATAGTGCAGCAGCAGAACAATTTGCTG
AGGGCTATTGAGGCGCAACAGCATCTGTTGCAACTCACAGTCTGGGGCATCAAGCAGCTCCAGGCAAGAA
TCCTGGCTGTGGAAAGATACCTAAAGGATCAACAGCTCCTGGGGATTTGGGGTTGCTCTGGAAAACTCAT
TTGCACCACTGCTGTGCCTTGGAATGCTAGTTGGAGTAATAAATCTCTGGAACAGATTTGGAATCACACG
ACCTGGATGGAGTGGGACAGAGAAATTAACAATTACACAAGCTTAATACACTCCTTAATTGAAGAATCGC
AAAACCAGCAAGAAAAGAATGAACAAGAATTATTGGAATTAGATAAATGGGCAAGTTTGTGGAATTGGTT
TAACATAACAAATTGGCTGTGGTATATAAAATTATTCATAATGATAGTAGGAGGCTTGGTAGGTTTAAGA
ATAGTTTTTGCTGTACTTTCTATAGTGAATAGAGTTAGGCAGGGATATTCACCATTATCGTTTCAGACCC
ACCTCCCAACCCCGAGGGGACCCGACAGGCCCGAAGGAATAGAAGAAGAAGGTGGAGAGAGAGACAGAGA
CAGATCCATTCGATTAGTGAACGGATCGGCACTGCGTGCGCCAATTCTGCAGACAAATGGCAGTATTCAT
CCACAATTTTAAAAGAAAAGGGGGGATTGGGGGGTACAGTGCAGGGGAAAGAATAGTAGACATAATAGCA
ACAGACATACAAACTAAAGAATTACAAAAACAAATTACAAAAATTCAAAATTTTCGGGTTTATTACAGGG
ACAGCAGAGATCCAGTTTGGTTAGTACCGGGCCCTACGCGTTACTTAACCCTAGAAAGATAATCATATTG
TGACGTACGTTAAAGATAATCATGCGTAAAATTGACGCATGTGTTTTATCGGTCTGTATATCGAGGTTTA
TTTATTAATTTGAATAGATATTAAGTTTTATTATATTTACACTTACATACTAATAATAAATTCAACAAAC
AATTTATTTATGTTTATTTATTTATTAAAAAAAAACAAAAACTCAAAATTTCTTCTATAAAGTAACAAAG
CAAAAAAAGCACCGACTCGGTGCCACTTGGCCCTGCAGACATGGGTGATCCTCATGTTGGCCAAGTTGAT
AACGGACTAGCCTTATTTTAACTTGCTAGGCCCTGCAGACATGGGTGATCCTCATGTTGGCCTAGCTCTA
AACTGATTGGTCCATGCCACCACGGTGTTTCGTCCTTTCCACAAGATATATAAAGCCAAGAAATCGAAAT
ACTTTCAAGTTACGGTAAGCATATGATAGTCCATTTTAAAACATAATTTTAAAACTGCAAACTACCCAAG
AAATTATTACTTTCTACGTCACGTATTTTGTACTAATATCTTTGTGTTTACAGTCAAATTAATTCTAATT
ATCTCTCTAACAGCCTTGTATCGTATATGCAAATATGAAGGAATCATGGGAAATAGGCCCTCTTCCTGCC
CGACCTTGGCGATCCAATTCTACC
Features (pLannotate 1.2.2; 30 found; start..end, strand, type, name):
      1..500     +  promoter       PGK promoter: mouse phosphoglycerate kinase 1 promoter
    540..1136    +  CDS            PuroR (fragment): puromycin N-acetyltransferase; pac from Streptomyces; confers resistance to puromycin
   1209..1907    +  CDS            TagBFP: TagBFP is a basic (constitutively fluorescent) blue fluorescent protein published in 2008, derived from Entacmaea quadricolor. It is reported to be a very rapidly-maturing monomer with very low acid sensitivity.
   1922..2059    +  CDS            nef (fragment): NEF_HV1LA - Experimental evidence at protein level: Swiss-Prot protein existence level 1. Extracellular Nef protein targets CD4(+) T-lymphocytes for apoptosis by interacting with CXCR4 surface receptors. From Human immunodeficiency virus type 1 group M subtype B (isolate Lai) (HIV-1).
   2067..2245    +  LTR            5' LTR (truncated): truncated 5' long terminal repeat (LTR) from HIV-1
   2271..2382    +  polyA_signal   bGH poly(A) signal: bovine growth hormone polyadenylation signal
   2836..2854    -  promoter       T3 promoter: promoter for bacteriophage T3 RNA polymerase
   2899..2915    -  protein_bind   lac operator: The lac repressor binds to the lac operator to inhibit transcription in E. coli. This inhibition can be relieved by adding lactose or isopropyl-β-D-thiogalactopyranoside (IPTG). lac repressor encoded by lacI
   2923..2953    -  promoter       lac promoter: promoter for the E. coli lac operon
   2968..2989    -  protein_bind   CAP binding site: CAP binding activates transcription in the presence of cAMP. E. coli catabolite activator protein
   3002..3094    -  CDS            lacI (fragment): lac repressor; lacI; The lac repressor binds to the lac operator to inhibit transcription in E. coli. This inhibition can be relieved by adding lactose or isopropyl-β-D-thiogalactopyranoside (IPTG).
   3277..3865    -  rep_origin     ori: high-copy-number ColE1/pMB1/pBR322/pUC origin of replication
   4036..4896    -  CDS            AmpR: β-lactamase; bla; confers resistance to ampicillin, carbenicillin, and related antibiotics
   4897..5001    -  promoter       AmpR promoter: bla
   5054..5482    -  rep_origin     f1 ori (sequence partly withheld): f1 bacteriophage origin of replication; arrow indicates direction of (+) strand synthesis
   5487..5642    -  CDS            lacZα (fragment): LacZα fragment of β-galactosidase; lacZ fragment
   5650..5668    +  promoter       T7 promoter: promoter for bacteriophage T7 RNA polymerase
   5739..6042    +  enhancer       CMV enhancer: human cytomegalovirus immediate early enhancer
   6043..6242    +  promoter       CMV promoter: human cytomegalovirus (CMV) immediate early promoter
   6260..6440    +  LTR            5' LTR (truncated): truncated 5' long terminal repeat (LTR) from HIV-1
   6487..6612    +  misc_feature   HIV-1 Ψ: packaging signal of human immunodeficiency virus type 1
   6596..6934    +  CDS            HIV-1 gag (fragment): gag protein from human immunodeficiency virus 1; gag
   7109..7342    +  misc_feature   RRE: The Rev response element (RRE) of HIV-1 allows for Rev-dependent mRNA export from the nucleus to the cytoplasm.
   7719..7819    +  CDS            Rev (fragment): human immunodeficiency virus 1 (HIV-1) Rev protein; rev; enhances nuclear export of unspliced and incompletely spliced viral mRNAs
   7869..7986    +  misc_feature   cPPT/CTS: central polypurine tract and central termination sequence of HIV-1
   8291..8310    -  misc_RNA       gRNA scaffold (fragment): guide RNA scaffold for the Streptococcus pyogenes CRISPR/Cas9 system
   8321..8339    -  misc_RNA       MS2 stem loop: stem loop that binds the bacteriophage MS2 coat protein
   8344..8380    -  misc_RNA       gRNA scaffold (fragment): guide RNA scaffold for the Streptococcus pyogenes CRISPR/Cas9 system
   8391..8409    -  misc_RNA       MS2 stem loop: stem loop that binds the bacteriophage MS2 coat protein
   8454..8694    -  promoter       U6 promoter: RNA polymerase III promoter for human U6 snRNA
