[The description below was written by a language model from this plasmid's Addgene catalogue record and pLannotate feature annotations shown in this document.]
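Description:
pCRISPRa_CHO-Bip_gRNA1 is a guide RNA expression plasmid for CRISPR activation (CRISPRa) of the Chinese hamster Bip (Hspa5) gene, which encodes the endoplasmic reticulum chaperone BiP. The catalogue lists the backbone simply as pPGK and the vector type as CRISPR. The feature table, however, shows a lentiviral transfer architecture: a CMV enhancer/promoter fused to a truncated HIV-1 5' LTR, the Ψ packaging signal with a gag fragment, RRE, cPPT/CTS, and a second truncated LTR downstream followed by a bGH polyadenylation signal. The plasmid could therefore in principle be packaged into lentiviral particles as well as transfected directly, although the record does not say which route was used. In E. coli it is maintained through a high-copy ColE1/pUC-type origin with ampicillin resistance, and an f1 origin and lac/T3/T7 remnants from the cloning backbone are also present.

Two expression units sit between the viral elements. A human U6 RNA polymerase III promoter, annotated on the reverse strand, drives a Streptococcus pyogenes Cas9 guide scaffold into which two MS2 stem loops have been inserted. Scaffolds of this kind recruit MS2 coat protein–activator fusions alongside a nuclease-dead Cas9, as in synergistic activation mediator-type systems, and these protein components must be supplied separately. The spacer sequence is not given in the record. In the opposite orientation, the mouse PGK promoter drives puromycin N-acetyltransferase followed by TagBFP. This allows drug selection and blue-fluorescence identification of cells carrying the guide, but the element linking the two coding sequences is not annotated. The construct is intended for upregulating endogenous BiP in CHO-derived cells.
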