Addgene plasmid #183694: pCRISPRa_CHO-Bip_gRNA1
Purpose: CRISPRa gRNA expression vector for Chinese Hamster Bip (Hspa5)
Depositing lab: Edward Avezov. Depositing organization: University of Cambridge. Publication: Stress-induced protein disaggregation in the endoplasmic reticulum catalysed by BiP. Melo EP, Konno T, Farace I, Awadelkareem MA, Skov LR, Teodoro F, Sancho TP, Paton AW, Paton JC, Fares M, Paulo PMR, Zhang X, Avezov E. Nat Commun. 2022 May 6;13(1):2501. doi: 10.1038/s41467-022-30238-2. PubMed 35523806.
Backbone
  Vector backbone: pPGK
  Vector type: CRISPR
  Selectable markers: Puromycin
Growth in bacteria
  Bacterial resistance: Ampicillin, 100 μg/mL
  Growth temperature: 37°C
  Growth strain: DH5alpha
  Copy number: Unknown
Gene/Insert
  Gene/Insert name: gRNA targeting chinese hamster Bip (Hspa5)
  gRNA/shRNA sequence: Unspecified
  Species: gRNA
  Cloning method: Restriction Enzyme; 5′ cloning site Unknown (unknown if destroyed)
Terms and licenses: Academic/Nonprofit Terms; Industry Terms: Not Available to Industry
Depositor comments: This plasmid also expresses TagBFP
How to cite: pCRISPRa_CHO-Bip_gRNA1 was a gift from Edward Avezov (Addgene plasmid # 183694 ; http://n2t.net/addgene:183694 ; RRID:Addgene_183694)
